Addgene plasmid #52554: pBT378_pattB-pCA-GFP-pA-attB
Purpose: for PhiC31 integrase-mediated cassette exchange
Depositing lab: Liqun Luo. Depositing organization: Stanford University. Publication: Site-specific integrase-mediated transgenesis in mice via pronuclear injection. Tasic B, Hippenmeyer S, Wang C, Gamboa M, Zong H, Chen-Tsai Y, Luo L. Proc Natl Acad Sci U S A. 2011 May 10;108(19):7902-7. doi: 10.1073/pnas.1019507108. Epub 2011 Apr 4. PubMed 21464299.
Backbone
  Vector backbone: pBluescript
  Backbone manufacturer: Stratagene
  Vector type: Mammalian Expression
Growth in bacteria
  Bacterial resistance: Ampicillin, 100 μg/mL
  Growth temperature: 37°C
  Growth strain: DH5alpha
  Copy number: High Copy
Gene/Insert 1
  Gene/Insert name: PhiC31o attB (full length)
Gene/Insert 2
  Gene/Insert name: GFP
Resource information
  A portion of this plasmid was derived from a plasmid made by: Full length attB from Michele Calos
Terms and licenses: Academic/Nonprofit Terms; Industry Terms: Not Available to Industry
How to cite: pBT378_pattB-pCA-GFP-pA-attB was a gift from Liqun Luo (Addgene plasmid # 52554 ; http://n2t.net/addgene:52554 ; RRID:Addgene_52554)
