[The description below was written by a language model from this plasmid's Addgene catalogue record and pLannotate feature annotations shown in this document.]
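Description:
pBT378_pattB-pCA-GFP-pA-attB is a 6.2 kb donor plasmid built on the pBluescript backbone and catalogued as a mammalian expression vector, designed for PhiC31 integrase-mediated cassette exchange. It is propagated in E. coli as a high-copy plasmid through its ColE1/pUC-type origin and selected with ampicillin via the β-lactamase gene. Other pBluescript remnants are present: the f1 phage origin, T7 and T3 promoters, fragments of the multiple cloning site, and the lac promoter/operator with a partial lacZα. These play no role in the mammalian payload.

The payload is a GFP expression unit bracketed by two φC31 attB sites, both annotated in the same orientation; the record describes them as full-length attB. Between them lies the pCA (CAG-type) promoter, made up of the CMV immediate-early enhancer, the chicken β-actin promoter and a chimeric β-actin/β-globin intron, which gives strong, broadly active expression in mammalian cells. It drives EGFP, followed by an SV40 polyadenylation signal; the short "large T antigen" fragment annotated just upstream is most likely part of that SV40 terminator region rather than a functional coding element.

Because attB sites flank the cassette, φC31 integrase can recombine both of them with a pair of attP sites pre-placed at a genomic docking locus. This swaps in only the promoter-GFP-polyA segment and leaves the bacterial backbone behind, whereas recombination at a single site would insert the whole plasmid. The associated publication concerns site-specific integrase-mediated transgenesis in mice by pronuclear injection, so the construct serves as a fluorescent reporter donor for single-copy, site-specific transgene integration in that setting.
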