Features (pLannotate 1.2.2; 22 found; start..end, strand, type, name):
    624..1484    -  CDS            AmpR: β-lactamase; bla; confers resistance to ampicillin, carbenicillin, and related antibiotics
   1485..1589    -  promoter       AmpR promoter: bla
   1642..2070    -  rep_origin     f1 ori (sequence partly withheld): f1 bacteriophage origin of replication; arrow indicates direction of (+) strand synthesis
   2075..2232    -  CDS            lacZα (fragment): LacZα fragment of β-galactosidase; lacZ fragment
   2235..2253    +  promoter       T7 promoter: promoter for bacteriophage T7 RNA polymerase
   2262..2289    -  misc_feature   MCS (fragment): pBluescript multiple cloning site
   2304..2373    +  protein_bind   attB: attB site for the φC31 integrase (Groth et al., 2000) phage φC31 integrase
   2562..2582    -  misc_feature   MCS (fragment): pBluescript multiple cloning site
   2679..2982    +  enhancer       CMV enhancer: human cytomegalovirus immediate early enhancer
   2984..3261    +  promoter       chicken β-actin promoter: No description available
   3263..4280    +  intron         chimeric intron: chimera between introns from chicken β-actin and rabbit β-globin
   4364..5083    +  CDS            EGFP: the original enhanced GFP (Yang et al., 1996) mammalian codon-optimized
   5098..5182    +  CDS            large T antigen (fragment): large T antigen from SV40 (simian virus 40)
   5205..5326    +  polyA_signal   SV40 poly(A) signal: SV40 polyadenylation signal
   5346..5368    -  misc_feature   MCS (fragment): pBluescript multiple cloning site
   5389..5458    +  protein_bind   attB: attB site for the φC31 integrase (Groth et al., 2000) phage φC31 integrase
   5673..5691    -  promoter       T3 promoter: promoter for bacteriophage T3 RNA polymerase
   5736..5752    -  protein_bind   lac operator: The lac repressor binds to the lac operator to inhibit transcription in E. coli. This inhibition can be relieved by adding lactose or isopropyl-β-D-thiogalactopyranoside (IPTG). lac repressor encoded by lacI
   5760..5790    -  promoter       lac promoter: promoter for the E. coli lac operon
   5805..5826    -  protein_bind   CAP binding site: CAP binding activates transcription in the presence of cAMP. E. coli catabolite activator protein
   5839..5931    -  CDS            lacI (fragment): lac repressor; lacI; The lac repressor binds to the lac operator to inhibit transcription in E. coli. This inhibition can be relieved by adding lactose or isopropyl-β-D-thiogalactopyranoside (IPTG).
   6114..453     -  rep_origin     ori (across the origin): high-copy-number ColE1/pMB1/pBR322/pUC origin of replication
>Addgene plasmid #52554 | pBT378_pattB-pCA-GFP-pA-attB | depositor full sequence | sequence record 82396 | pBT378_pattB-pCA-GFP-pA-attB sequence 6249 bps
CTGCCGCTTACCGGATACCTGTCCGCCTTTCTCCCTTCGGGAAGCGTGGCGCTTTCTCATAGCTCACGCT
GTAGGTATCTCAGTTCGGTGTAGGTCGTTCGCTCCAAGCTGGGCTGTGTGCACGAACCCCCCGTTCAGCC
CGACCGCTGCGCCTTATCCGGTAACTATCGTCTTGAGTCCAACCCGGTAAGACACGACTTATCGCCACTG
GCAGCAGCCACTGGTAACAGGATTAGCAGAGCGAGGTATGTAGGCGGTGCTACAGAGTTCTTGAAGTGGT
GGCCTAACTACGGCTACACTAGAAGGACAGTATTTGGTATCTGCGCTCTGCTGAAGCCAGTTACCTTCGG
AAAAAGAGTTGGTAGCTCTTGATCCGGCAAACAAACCACCGCTGGTAGCGGTGGTTTTTTTGTTTGCAAG
CAGCAGATTACGCGCAGAAAAAAAGGATCTCAAGAAGATCCTTTGATCTTTTCTACGGGGTCTGACGCTC
AGTGGAACGAAAACTCACGTTAAGGGATTTTGGTCATGAGATTATCAAAAAGGATCTTCACCTAGATCCT
TTTAAATTAAAAATGAAGTTTTAAATCAATCTAAAGTATATATGAGTAAACTTGGTCTGACAGTTACCAA
TGCTTAATCAGTGAGGCACCTATCTCAGCGATCTGTCTATTTCGTTCATCCATAGTTGCCTGACTCCCCG
TCGTGTAGATAACTACGATACGGGAGGGCTTACCATCTGGCCCCAGTGCTGCAATGATACCGCGAGACCC
ACGCTCACCGGCTCCAGATTTATCAGCAATAAACCAGCCAGCCGGAAGGGCCGAGCGCAGAAGTGGTCCT
GCAACTTTATCCGCCTCCATCCAGTCTATTAATTGTTGCCGGGAAGCTAGAGTAAGTAGTTCGCCAGTTA
ATAGTTTGCGCAACGTTGTTGCCATTGCTACAGGCATCGTGGTGTCACGCTCGTCGTTTGGTATGGCTTC
ATTCAGCTCCGGTTCCCAACGATCAAGGCGAGTTACATGATCCCCCATGTTGTGCAAAAAAGCGGTTAGC
TCCTTCGGTCCTCCGATCGTTGTCAGAAGTAAGTTGGCCGCAGTGTTATCACTCATGGTTATGGCAGCAC
TGCATAATTCTCTTACTGTCATGCCATCCGTAAGATGCTTTTCTGTGACTGGTGAGTACTCAACCAAGTC
ATTCTGAGAATAGTGTATGCGGCGACCGAGTTGCTCTTGCCCGGCGTCAATACGGGATAATACCGCGCCA
CATAGCAGAACTTTAAAAGTGCTCATCATTGGAAAACGTTCTTCGGGGCGAAAACTCTCAAGGATCTTAC
CGCTGTTGAGATCCAGTTCGATGTAACCCACTCGTGCACCCAACTGATCTTCAGCATCTTTTACTTTCAC
CAGCGTTTCTGGGTGAGCAAAAACAGGAAGGCAAAATGCCGCAAAAAAGGGAATAAGGGCGACACGGAAA
TGTTGAATACTCATACTCTTCCTTTTTCAATATTATTGAAGCATTTATCAGGGTTATTGTCTCATGAGCG
GATACATATTTGAATGTATTTAGAAAAATAAACAAATAGGGGTTCCGCGCACATTTCCCCGAAAAGTGCC
ACCTAAATTGTAAGCGTTAATATTTTGTTAAAATTCGCGTTAAATTTTTGTTAAATCAGCTCATTTTTTA
ACCAATAGGCCGAAATCGGCAAAATCCCTTATAAATCAAAAGAATAGACCGAGATAGGGT
[37 nt withheld, positions 1741-1777]
AAAGAACGTGGACTCCAACGTCAAAGG
[49 nt withheld, positions 1805-1853]
T
[91 nt withheld, positions 1855-1945]
G
[124 nt withheld, positions 1947-2070]
CCCATTCGCCATTCAGGCTGCGCAACTGTTGGGAAGGGCGATCGGTGCGGGCCTCTTCGCTATTACGCCA
GCTGGCGAAAGGGGGATGTGCTGCAAGGCGATTAAGTTGGGTAACGCCAGGGTTTTCCCAGTCACGACGT
TGTAAAACGACGGCCAGTGAATTGTAATACGACTCACTATAGGGCGAATTGGGTACCGGGCCCCCCCTCG
AGGTCGACGATGTAGGTCACGGTCTCGAAGCCGCGGTGCGGGTGCCAGGGCGTGCCCTTGGGCTCCCCGG
GCGCGTACTCCACCTCACCCATCTGGTCCATCATGATGAACGGGTCGAGGTGGCGGTAGTTGATCCCGGC
GAACGCGCGGCGCACCGGGAAGCCCTCGCCCTCGAAACCGCTGGGCGCGGTGGTCACGGTGAGCACGGGA
CGTGCGACGGCGTCGGCGGGTGCGGATACGCGGGGCAGCGTCAGCGGGTTCTCGACGGTCACGGCGGGCA
TGTCGACGGTATCGATAAGCTTCCCTTAATTAACCGTTTAAACAATTCTGCAGGAATCTAGTTATTAATA
GTAATCAATTACGGGGTCATTAGTTCATAGCCCATATATGGAGTTCCGCGTTACATAACTTACGGTAAAT
GGCCCGCCTGGCTGACCGCCCAACGACCCCCGCCCATTGACGTCAATAATGACGTATGTTCCCATAGTAA
CGCCAATAGGGACTTTCCATTGACGTCAATGGGTGGAGTATTTACGGTAAACTGCCCACTTGGCAGTACA
TCAAGTGTATCATATGCCAAGTACGCCCCCTATTGACGTCAATGACGGTAAATGGCCCGCCTGGCATTAT
GCCCAGTACATGACCTTATGGGACTTTCCTACTTGGCAGTACATCTACGTATTAGTCATCGCTATTACCA
TGGTCGAGGTGAGCCCCACGTTCTGCTTCACTCTCCCCATCTCCCCCCCCTCCCCACCCCCAATTTTGTA
TTTATTTATTTTTTAATTATTTTGTGCAGCGATGGGGGCGGGGGGGGGGGGGGGGCGCGCGCCAGGCGGG
GCGGGGCGGGGCGAGGGGCGGGGCGGGGCGAGGCGGAGAGGTGCGGCGGCAGCCAATCAGAGCGGCGCGC
TCCGAAAGTTTCCTTTTATGGCGAGGCGGCGGCGGCGGCGGCCCTATAAAAAGCGAAGCGCGCGGCGGGC
GGGGAGTCGCTGCGACGCTGCCTTCGCCCCGTGCCCCGCTCCGCCGCCGCCTCGCGCCGCCCGCCCCGGC
TCTGACTGACCGCGTTACTCCCACAGGTGAGCGGGCGGGACGGCCCTTCTCCTCCGGGCTGTAATTAGCG
CTTGGTTTAATGACGGCTTGTTTCTTTTCTGTGGCTGCGTGAAAGCCTTGAGGGGCTCCGGGAGGGCCCT
TTGTGCGGGGGGAGCGGCTCGGGGGGTGCGTGCGTGTGTGTGTGCGTGGGGAGCGCCGCGTGCGGCTCCG
CGCTGCCCGGCGGCTGTGAGCGCTGCGGGCGCGGCGCGGGGCTTTGTGCGCTCCGCAGTGTGCGCGAGGG
GAGCGCGGCCGGGGGCGGTGCCCCGCGGTGCGGGGGGGGCTGCGAGGGGAACAAAGGCTGCGTGCGGGGT
GTGTGCGTGGGGGGGTGAGCAGGGGGTGTGGGCGCGTCGGTCGGGCTGCAACCCCCCCTGCACCCCCCTC
CCCGAGTTGCTGAGCACGGCCCGGCTTCGGGTGCGGGGCTCCGTACGGGGCGTGGCGCGGGGCTCGCCGT
GCCGGGCGGGGGGTGGCGGCAGGTGGGGGTGCCGGGCGGGGCGGGGCCGCCTCGGGCCGGGGAGGGCTCG
GGGGAGGGGCGCGGCGGCCCCCGGAGCGCCGGCGGCTGTCGAGGCGCGGCGAGCCGCAGCCATTGCCTTT
TATGGTAATCGTGCGAGAGGGCGCAGGGACTTCCTTTGTCCCAAATCTGTGCGGAGCCGAAATCTGGGAG
GCGCCGCCGCACCCCCTCTAGCGGGCGCGGGGCGAAGCGGTGCGGCGCCGGCAGGAAGGAAATGGGCGGG
GAGGGCCTTCGTGCGTCGCCGCGCCGCCGTCCCCTTCTCCCTCTCCAGCCTCGGGGCTGTCCGCGGGGGG
ACGGCTGCCTTCGGGGGGGACGGGGCAGGGCGGGGTTCGGCTTCTGGCGTGTGACCGGCGGCTCTAGAGC
CTCTGCTAACCATGTTCATGCCTTCTTCTTTTTCCTACAGCTCCTGGGCAACGTGCTGGTTATTGTGCTG
TCTCATCATTTTGGCAAAGAATTGATTTGATACCGCGGGCCCGGGCCGCCACCATGGTGAGCAAGGGCGA
GGAGCTGTTCACCGGGGTGGTGCCCATCCTGGTCGAGCTGGACGGCGACGTAAACGGCCACAAGTTCAGC
GTGTCCGGCGAGGGCGAGGGCGATGCCACCTACGGCAAGCTGACCCTGAAGTTCATCTGCACCACCGGCA
AGCTGCCCGTGCCCTGGCCCACCCTCGTGACCACCCTGACCTACGGCGTGCAGTGCTTCAGCCGCTACCC
CGACCACATGAAGCAGCACGACTTCTTCAAGTCCGCCATGCCCGAAGGCTACGTCCAGGAGCGCACCATC
TTCTTCAAGGACGACGGCAACTACAAGACCCGCGCCGAGGTGAAGTTCGAGGGCGACACCCTGGTGAACC
GCATCGAGCTGAAGGGCATCGACTTCAAGGAGGACGGCAACATCCTGGGGCACAAGCTGGAGTACAACTA
CAACAGCCACAACGTCTATATCATGGCCGACAAGCAGAAGAACGGCATCAAGGCGAACTTCAAGATCCGC
CACAACATCGAGGACGGCGGCGTGCAGCTCGCCGACCACTACCAGCAGAACACCCCCATCGGCGACGGCC
CCGTGCTGCTGCCCGACAACCACTACCTGAGCACCCAGTCCGCCCTGAGCAAAGACCCCAACGAGAAGCG
CGATCACATGGTCCTGCTGGAGTTCGTGACCGCCGCCGGGATCACTCTCGGCATGGACGAGCTTTACAAG
TAAGAATTCTAGATAACTGATCATAATCAGCCATACCACATTTGTAGAGGTTTTACTTGCTTTAAAAAAC
CTCCCACACCTCCCCCTGAACCTGAAACATAAAATGAATGCAATTGTTGTTGTTAACTTGTTTATTGCAG
CTTATAATGGTTACAAATAAAGCAATAGCATCACAAATTTCACAAATAAAGCATTTTTTTCACTGCATTC
TAGTTGTGGTTTGTCCAAACTCATCAATGTATCTTATTTAAATTGGGCGCGCCCAACTAGTTCTAGAGCG
GCCGCCACTCGACGATGTAGGTCACGGTCTCGAAGCCGCGGTGCGGGTGCCAGGGCGTGCCCTTGGGCTC
CCCGGGCGCGTACTCCACCTCACCCATCTGGTCCATCATGATGAACGGGTCGAGGTGGCGGTAGTTGATC
CCGGCGAACGCGCGGCGCACCGGGAAGCCCTCGCCCTCGAAACCGCTGGGCGCGGTGGTCACGGTGAGCA
CGGGACGTGCGACGGCGTCGGCGGGTGCGGATACGCGGGGCAGCGTCAGCGGGTTCTCGACGGTCACGGC
GGGCATGTCGAGTGGAGCTCCAGCTTTTGTTCCCTTTAGTGAGGGTTAATTTCGAGCTTGGCGTAATCAT
GGTCATAGCTGTTTCCTGTGTGAAATTGTTATCCGCTCACAATTCCACACAACATACGAGCCGGAAGCAT
AAAGTGTAAAGCCTGGGGTGCCTAATGAGTGAGCTAACTCACATTAATTGCGTTGCGCTCACTGCCCGCT
TTCCAGTCGGGAAACCTGTCGTGCCAGCTGCATTAATGAATCGGCCAACGCGCGGGGAGAGGCGGTTTGC
GTATTGGGCGCTCTTCCGCTTCCTCGCTCACTGACTCGCTGCGCTCGGTCGTTCGGCTGCGGCGAGCGGT
ATCAGCTCACTCAAAGGCGGTAATACGGTTATCCACAGAATCAGGGGATAACGCAGGAAAGAACATGTGA
GCAAAAGGCCAGCAAAAGGCCAGGAACCGTAAAAAGGCCGCGTTGCTGGCGTTTTTCCATAGGCTCCGCC
CCCCTGACGAGCATCACAAAAATCGACGCTCAAGTCAGAGGTGGCGAAACCCGACAGGACTATAAAGATA
CCAGGCGTTTCCCCCTGGAAGCTCCCTCGTGCGCTCTCCTGTTCCGACC
