>Addgene plasmid #52554 | pBT378_pattB-pCA-GFP-pA-attB | addgene partial sequence | sequence record 89611 | M13pUC-Fwd 5'-CCCAGTCACGACGTTGTAAAACG-3'
GGGCGAATTGGGTACCGGGCCCCCCCTCGAGGTCGACGATGTAGGTCACGGTCTCGAAGCCGCGGTGCGG
GTGCCAGGGCGTGCCCTTGGGCTCCCCGGGCGCGTACTCCACCTCACCCATCTGGTCCATCATGATGAAC
GGGTCGAGGTGGCGGTAGTTGATCCCGGCGAACGCGCGGCGCACCGGGAAGCCCTCGCCCTCGAAACCGC
TGGGCGCGGTGGTCACGGTGAGCACGGGACGTGCGACGGCGTCGGCGGGTGCGGATACGCGGGGCAGCGT
CAGCGGGTTCTCGACGGTCACGGCGGGCATGTCGACGGTATCGATAAGCTTCCCTTAATTAACCGTTTAA
ACAATTCTGCAGGAATCTAGTTATTAATAGTAATCAATTACGGGGTCATTAGTTCATAGCCCATATATGG
AGTTCCGCGTTACATAACTTACGGTAAATGGCCCGCCTGGCTGACCGCCCAACGACCCCCGCCCATTGAC
GTCAATAATGACGTATGTTCCCATAGTAACGCCAATAGGGACTTTCCATTGACGTCAATGGGTGGAGTAT
TTACGGTAAACTGCCCACTTGGCAGTACATCAAGTGTATCATATGCCAAGTACGCCCCCTATTGACGTCA
ATGACGGTAAATGGCCCGCCTGGCATTATGCCCAGTACATGACCTTATGGGACTTTCCTACTTGGCAGTA
CATCTACGTATTAGTCATCGCTATTACCATGGTCGAGGTGAGCCCCACGTTCTGCTTCACTCTCCCCATC
T
