>Addgene plasmid #52554 | pBT378_pattB-pCA-GFP-pA-attB | addgene partial sequence | sequence record 90039 | M13pUC-Rev 5'-AGCGGATAACAATTTCACACAGG-3'
CCCTCACTAAAGGGAACAAAAGCTGGAGCTCCACTCGACATGCCCGCCGTGACCGTCGAGAACCCGCTGA
CGCTGCCCCGCGTATCCGCACCCGCCGACGCCGTCGCACGTCCCGTGCTCACCGTGACCACCGCGCCCAG
CGGTTTCGAGGGCGAGGGCTTCCCGGTGCGCCGCGCGTTCGCCGGGATCAACTACCGCCACCTCGACCCG
TTCATCATGATGGACCAGATGGGTGAGGTGGAGTACGCGCCCGGGGAGCCCAAGGGCACGCCCTGGCACC
CGCACCGCGGCTTCGAGACCGTGACCTACATCGTCGAGTGGCGGCCGCTCTAGAACTAGTTGGGCGCGCC
CAATTTAAATAAGATACATTGATGAGTTTGGACAAACCACAACTAGAATGCAGTGAAAAAAATGCTTTAT
TTGTGAAATTTGTGATGCTATTGCTTTATTTGTAACCATTATAAGCTGCAATAAACAAGTTAACAACAAC
AATTGCATTCATTTTATGTTTCAGGTTCAGGGGGAGGTGTGGGAGGTTTTTTAAAGCAAGTAAAACCTCT
ACAAATGTGGTATGGCTGATTATGATCAGTTATCTAGAATTCTTACTTGTAAAGCTCGTCCATGCCGAGA
GTGATCCCGGCGGCGGTCACGAACTCCAGCAGGACCATGTGATCGCGCTTCTCGTTGGGGTCTTTGCTCA
GGGCGGACTGGGTGCTCAGGTAGTGGTTGTCGGGCAGCAGCACGGGGCC
