>Addgene plasmid #52554 | pBT378_pattB-pCA-GFP-pA-attB | addgene partial sequence | sequence record 90070 | fBac-2 5'-gggaggttttttaaagcaagtaaa-3'
TCTTACTTGTAAAGCTCGTCCATGCCGAGAGTGATCCCGGCGGCGGTCACGAACTCCAGCAGGACCATGT
GATCGCGCTTCTCGTTGGGGTCTTTGCTCAGGGCGGACTGGGTGCTCAGGTAGTGGTTGTCGGGCAGCAG
CACGGGGCCGTCGCCGATGGGGGTGTTCTGCTGGTAGTGGTCGGCGAGCTGCACGCCGCCGTCCTCGATG
TTGTGGCGGATCTTGAAGTTCGCCTTGATGCCGTTCTTCTGCTTGTCGGCCATGATATAGACGTTGTGGC
TGTTGTAGTTGTACTCCAGCTTGTGCCCCAGGATGTTGCCGTCCTCCTTG
